>Addgene plasmid #12926 | DCT.VV.Orf238 | addgene partial sequence | sequence record 19315 | T7 5'-TAATACGACTCACTATAGGG-3'
ACCCTTCACCGAATTCCAGCTGACCACCATGTACGTCCACAGCAGTAACTTGACAGATACAATCTCCTAT
CCAGACGTGGTAATCAATGATAGGTCCTGGACTAAGTGCATTCATTTCTTTGGCCTTCTCTTTGATAGTA
GAATAATCATGTTGAACTTTTCCATATACAGCGTTTCCTGTTTCAAGTACGTGATGATGAATCCCTACTC
CTTCCAAACACAAGTCTAGGCAATTCCCGGGGATCCGAATAAAGGGTCAAGACAATTCTGCAGATATCCA
GCACAGTGGCGGCCGCTCGAGTCTAGAGGGCCCGCGGTTCGAAGGTAAGCCTATCCCTAACCCTCTCCTC
GGTCTCGATTCTACGCGTACCGGTCATCATCACCATCACCATTGAGTTTAAACCCGCTGATCAGCCTCGA
CTGTGCCTTCTAGTTGCCAGCCATCTGTTGTTTGCCCCTCCCCCGTGCCTTCCTTGACCCTGGAAGGTGC
CACTCCCACTGTCCTTTCCTAATAAAATGAGGAAATTGCATCGCATTGTCTGAGTAGGTGTCATTCTAT
