[The description below was written by a language model from this plasmid's Addgene catalogue record.]
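Description:
DCT.VV.Orf238 is a mammalian expression plasmid carrying a short vaccinia virus open reading frame, designated VV.Orf238, in the commercial pcDNA 3.1D V5-His-TOPO backbone. The insert is recorded as 201 bp within a backbone of about 5.5 kb, and it is flanked by BamHI sites that remain intact on both sides. The plasmid is maintained at high copy in E. coli under ampicillin selection, and it carries a neomycin resistance marker that allows G418 selection in mammalian cells. No feature table accompanies the record, so the promoter and tags are not explicitly listed. Vectors of this family generally drive expression from the CMV immediate-early promoter, include a T7 promoter upstream of the cloning site (consistent with the T7 sequencing primer listed here), and offer C-terminal V5 and polyhistidine tags. Whether the ORF is in frame with those tags is not stated.

The construct is one member of a library of cloned vaccinia virus ORFs built for screening, associated with work identifying poxvirus CD8+ T cell determinants to inform the design and characterization of smallpox vaccines. In that setting, individual viral ORFs are expressed in transfected mammalian cells so that the antigens recognized by T cells can be identified. The name "Orf238" is specific to this library. The corresponding ORF names in the Copenhagen and WR strains are given in a supplementary spreadsheet rather than in this record. The depositors caution that, as a screening reagent, the clone may differ from the expected or current canonical sequence, so the insert should be checked against the available quality-control sequence data before use.
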