Addgene plasmid #12926: DCT.VV.Orf238
Purpose: This plasmid was designed for screening purposes and may contain discrepancies relative to the current canonical GenBank version of the gene.
Depositing lab: Jack Bennink & Jon Yewdell. Depositing organization: National Institute of Allergy and Infectious Diseases (NIAID). Publication: Identification of poxvirus CD8+ T cell determinants to enable rational design and characterization of smallpox vaccines. Tscharke DC, Karupiah G, Zhou J, Palmore T, Irvine KR, Haeryfar SM, Williams S, Sidney J, Sette A, Bennink JR, Yewdell JW. J Exp Med. 2005 January 3; 201(1): 95–104. 10.1084/jem.20041912 PubMed 15623576.
Backbone
  Vector backbone: pcDNA 3.1D V5-His-TOPO
  Backbone manufacturer: Invitrogen
  Backbone size w/o insert (bp): 5514
  Vector type: Mammalian Expression
  Selectable markers: Neomycin (select with G418)
Growth in bacteria
  Bacterial resistance: Ampicillin, 100 μg/mL
  Growth temperature: 37°C
  Growth strain: DH5alpha
  Copy number: High Copy
Gene/Insert
  Gene/Insert name: VV.Orf238
  Species: Vaccinia Virus
  Insert size (bp): 201
  Cloning method: Restriction Enzyme; 5′ cloning site BamHI (not destroyed); 3′ cloning site BamHI (not destroyed)
  Sequencing primers: 5′ Universal T7
Terms and licenses: Academic/Nonprofit Terms; Industry Terms: Not Available to Industry
Depositor comments: Please see the Vaccinia kit page ( https://www.addgene.org/vvorf/ ) for more information. The kit page contains the supplemental VVOrfData spreadsheet, which includes important information about this plasmid. The plasmid and insert names provided here relate only to this library. The name of the ORF (if present) in VACV strain Copenhagen and the name of the ORF (if annotated) in VACV strain WR sequence can be found in VVOrfData spreadsheet. Please note that the amino acid sequence given for each ORF in the spreadsheet may contain some errors. Additionally, changes from the expected sequence may be present in these plasmids. Please see Addgene's quality control sequence and sequencing notes in the VVOrfData spreadsheet before ordering this plasmid.
How to cite: DCT.VV.Orf238 was a gift from Jack Bennink & Jon Yewdell (Addgene plasmid # 12926 ; http://n2t.net/addgene:12926 ; RRID:Addgene_12926)
